>Addgene plasmid #91004 | pMOD_A0208 | addgene full sequence | sequence record 181760 | Addgene NGS Result
GCCTTGACGGCAAAATCCCTTAACGTGAGTTTTCGTTCCACTGAGCGTCAGACCCCGTAGAAAAGATCAA
AGGATCTTCTTGAGATCCTTTTTTTCTGCGCGTAATCTGCTGCTTGCAAACAAAAAAACCACCGCTACCA
GCGGTGGTTTGTTTGCCGGATCAAGAGCTACTAACTCTTTTTCCGAAGGTAACTGGCTTCAGCAGAGCGC
AGATACCAAATACTGTTCTTCTAGTGTAGCCGTAGTTAGGCCACCACTTCAAGAACTCTGTAGCACCGCC
TACATACCTCGCTCTGCTAATCCTGTTACCAGTGGCTGCTGCCAGTGGCGATAAGTCGTGTCTTACCGGG
TTGGACTCAAGACGATAGTTACCGGATAAGGCGCAGCGGTCGGGCTGAACGGGGGGTTCGTGCTCACAGC
CCAGCTTGGAGCGAACGACCTACACCGAACTGAGATACCTACAGCGTGAGCTATGAGAAAGCGCCACGCT
TCCCGAAGGGAGAAAGGCGGACAGGTATCCGGTAAGCGGCAGGGTCGGAACAGGAGAGCGCACGAGGGAG
CTTCCAGGGGGAAACGCCTGGTATCTTTATAGTCCTGTCGGGTTTCGCCACCTCTGACTTGAGCGTCGAT
TTTTGTGATGCTCGTCAGGGGGGCGGAGCCTATGGAAAAACGCCAGCAACGCGGCCTTTTTACGGTTCCT
GGCCTTTTGCTGGCCTTTTGCTCACATGTTCTTTCCTGCGTTATCCCCTGATTCTGTGGATAACCGTATT
ACCGCCTTTGAGTGAGCTGATACCGCTCGCCGCAGCCGAACGACCGAGCGCAGCGAGTCAGTGAGCGAGG
AAGCGGAAGAGCGCCCACCTGCTCATGATCGGCGCGCCACTTTGATAAATGTTCCTCGCTGACGTAAGAA
GACATTAGTAATGGTTATAATATATAGCTTTCTATGAATGTATGGTGAGAAAATGTCTGTTCACTGATTT
TGAGTTTGGAATAAAAGCATTTGCGTTTGGTTTATCATTGCGTTTATACAAGGACAGAGATCCACTGAGC
TGGAATAGCTTAAAACCATTATCAGAACAAAATAAACCATTTTTTGTTAAGAATCAGAGCATAGTAAACA
ACAGAAACAACCTAAGAGAGGTAACTTGTCCAAGAAGATAGCTAATTATATCTATTTTATAAAAGTTATC
ATAGTTTGTAAGTCACAAAAGATGCAAATAACAGAGAAACTAGGAGACTTGAGAATATACATTCTTGTAT
ATTTGTATTCGAGATTGTGAAAATTTGACCATAAGTTTAAATTCTTAAAAAGATATATCTGATCTAGATG
ATGGTTATAGACTGTAATTTTACCACATGTTTAATGATGGATAGTGACACACATGACACATCGACAACAC
TATAGCATCTTATTTAGATTACAACATGAAATTTTTCTGTAATACATGTCTTTGTACATAATTTAAAAGT
AATTCCTAAGAAATATATTTATACAAGGAGTTTAAAGAAAACATAGCATAAAGTTCAATGAGTAGTAAAA
ACCATATACAGTATATAGCATAAAGTTCAATGAGTTTATTACAAAAGCATTGGTTCACTTTCTGTAACAC
GACGTTAAACCTTCGTCTCCAATAGGAGCGCTACTGATTCAACATGCCAATATATACTAAATACGTTTCT
ACAGTCAAATGCTTTAACGTTTCATGATTAAGTGACTATTTACCGTCAATCCTTTCCCATTCCTCCCACT
AATCCAACTTTTTAATTACTCTTAAATCACCACTAAGCTTCGAATCCATCCAAAACCACAATATAAAAAC
AGAACTCTCGTAACTCAATCATCGCAAAACAAAACAAAACAAAACAAAAACCCCAAAAAGAAAGAATAAC
CTGCAGGTAGATCGCTCGTCGACATGGATAAGAAGTACTCTATCGGACTCGCTATCGGAACTAACTCTGT
GGGATGGGCTGTGATCACCGATGAGTACAAGGTGCCATCTAAGAAGTTCAAGGTTCTCGGAAACACCGAT
AGGCACTCTATCAAGAAAAACCTTATCGGTGCTCTCCTCTTCGATTCTGGTGAAACTGCTGAGGCTACCA
GACTCAAGAGAACCGCTAGAAGAAGGTACACCAGAAGAAAGAACAGGATCTGCTACCTCCAAGAGATCTT
CTCTAACGAGATGGCTAAAGTGGATGATTCATTCTTCCACAGGCTCGAAGAGTCATTCCTCGTGGAAGAA
GATAAGAAGCACGAGAGGCACCCTATCTTCGGAAACATCGTTGATGAGGTGGCATACCACGAGAAGTACC
CTACTATCTACCACCTCAGAAAGAAGCTCGTTGATTCTACTGATAAGGCTGATCTCAGGCTCATCTACCT
CGCTCTCGCTCACATGATCAAGTTCAGAGGACACTTCCTCATCGAGGGTGATCTCAACCCTGATAACTCT
GATGTGGATAAGTTGTTCATCCAGCTCGTGCAGACCTACAACCAGCTTTTCGAAGAGAACCCTATCAACG
CTTCAGGTGTGGATGCTAAGGCTATCCTCTCTGCTAGGCTCTCTAAGTCAAGAAGGCTTGAGAACCTCAT
TGCTCAGCTCCCTGGTGAGAAGAAGAACGGACTTTTCGGAAACTTGATCGCTCTCTCTCTCGGACTCACC
CCTAACTTCAAGTCTAACTTCGATCTCGCTGAGGATGCAAAGCTCCAGCTCTCAAAGGATACCTACGATG
ATGATCTCGATAACCTCCTCGCTCAGATCGGAGATCAGTACGCTGATTTGTTCCTCGCTGCTAAGAACCT
CTCTGATGCTATCCTCCTCAGTGATATCCTCAGAGTGAACACCGAGATCACCAAGGCTCCACTCTCAGCT
TCTATGATCAAGAGATACGATGAGCACCACCAGGATCTCACACTTCTCAAGGCTCTTGTTAGACAGCAGC
TCCCAGAGAAGTACAAAGAGATTTTCTTCGATCAGTCTAAGAACGGATACGCTGGTTACATCGATGGTGG
TGCATCTCAAGAAGAGTTCTACAAGTTCATCAAGCCTATCCTCGAGAAGATGGATGGAACCGAGGAACTC
CTCGTGAAGCTCAATAGAGAGGATCTTCTCAGAAAGCAGAGGACCTTCGATAACGGATCTATCCCTCATC
AGATCCACCTCGGAGAGTTGCACGCTATCCTTAGAAGGCAAGAGGATTTCTACCCATTCCTCAAGGATAA
CAGGGAAAAGATTGAGAAGATTCTCACCTTCAGAATCCCTTACTACGTGGGACCTCTCGCTAGAGGAAAC
TCAAGATTCGCTTGGATGACCAGAAAGTCTGAGGAAACCATCACCCCTTGGAACTTCGAAGAGGTGGTGG
ATAAGGGTGCTAGTGCTCAGTCTTTCATCGAGAGGATGACCAACTTCGATAAGAACCTTCCAAACGAGAA
GGTGCTCCCTAAGCACTCTTTGCTCTACGAGTACTTCACCGTGTACAACGAGTTGACCAAGGTTAAGTAC
GTGACCGAGGGAATGAGGAAGCCTGCTTTTTTGTCAGGTGAGCAAAAGAAGGCTATCGTTGATCTCTTGT
TCAAGACCAACAGAAAGGTGACCGTGAAGCAGCTCAAAGAGGATTACTTCAAGAAAATCGAGTGCTTCGA
TTCAGTTGAGATTTCTGGTGTTGAGGATAGGTTCAACGCATCTCTCGGAACCTACCACGATCTCCTCAAG
ATCATTAAGGATAAGGATTTCTTGGATAACGAGGAAAACGAGGATATCTTGGAGGATATCGTTCTTACCC
TCACCCTCTTTGAAGATAGAGAGATGATTGAAGAAAGGCTCAAGACCTACGCTCATCTCTTCGATGATAA
GGTGATGAAGCAGTTGAAGAGAAGAAGATACACTGGTTGGGGAAGGCTCTCAAGAAAGCTCATTAACGGA
ATCAGGGATAAGCAGTCTGGAAAGACAATCCTTGATTTCCTCAAGTCTGATGGATTCGCTAACAGAAACT
TCATGCAGCTCATCCACGATGATTCTCTCACCTTTAAAGAGGATATCCAGAAGGCTCAGGTTTCAGGACA
GGGTGATAGTCTCCATGAGCATATCGCTAACCTCGCTGGATCTCCTGCAATCAAGAAGGGAATCCTCCAG
ACTGTGAAGGTTGTGGATGAGTTGGTGAAGGTGATGGGAAGGCATAAGCCTGAGAACATCGTGATCGAAA
TGGCTAGAGAGAACCAGACCACTCAGAAGGGACAGAAGAACTCTAGGGAAAGGATGAAGAGGATCGAGGA
AGGTATCAAAGAGCTTGGATCTCAGATCCTCAAAGAGCACCCTGTTGAGAACACTCAGCTCCAGAATGAG
AAGCTCTACCTCTACTACCTCCAGAACGGAAGGGATATGTATGTGGATCAAGAGTTGGATATCAACAGGC
TCTCTGATTACGATGTTGATCATATCGTGCCACAGTCATTCTTGAAGGATGATTCTATCGATAACAAGGT
GCTCACCAGGTCTGATAAGAACAGGGGTAAGAGTGATAACGTGCCAAGTGAAGAGGTTGTGAAGAAAATG
AAGAACTATTGGAGGCAGCTCCTCAACGCTAAGCTCATCACTCAGAGAAAGTTCGATAACTTGACTAAGG
CTGAGAGGGGAGGACTCTCTGAATTGGATAAGGCAGGATTCATCAAGAGGCAGCTTGTGGAAACCAGGCA
GATCACTAAGCACGTTGCACAGATCCTCGATTCTAGGATGAACACCAAGTACGATGAGAACGATAAGTTG
ATCAGGGAAGTGAAGGTTATCACCCTCAAGTCAAAGCTCGTGTCTGATTTCAGAAAGGATTTCCAATTCT
ACAAGGTGAGGGAAATCAACAACTACCACCACGCTCACGATGCTTACCTTAACGCTGTTGTTGGAACCGC
TCTCATCAAGAAGTATCCTAAGCTCGAGTCAGAGTTCGTGTACGGTGATTACAAGGTGTACGATGTGAGG
AAGATGATCGCTAAGTCTGAGCAAGAGATCGGAAAGGCTACCGCTAAGTATTTCTTCTACTCTAACATCA
TGAATTTCTTCAAGACCGAGATTACCCTCGCTAACGGTGAGATCAGAAAGAGGCCACTCATCGAGACAAA
CGGTGAAACAGGTGAGATCGTGTGGGATAAGGGAAGGGATTTCGCTACCGTTAGAAAGGTGCTCTCTATG
CCACAGGTGAACATCGTTAAGAAAACCGAGGTGCAGACCGGTGGATTCTCTAAAGAGTCTATCCTCCCTA
AGAGGAACTCTGATAAGCTCATTGCTAGGAAGAAGGATTGGGACCCTAAGAAATACGGTGGTTTCGATTC
TCCTACCGTGGCTTACTCTGTTCTCGTTGTGGCTAAGGTTGAGAAGGGAAAGAGTAAGAAGCTCAAGTCT
GTTAAGGAACTTCTCGGAATCACTATCATGGAAAGGTCATCTTTCGAGAAGAACCCAATCGATTTCCTCG
AGGCTAAGGGATACAAAGAGGTTAAGAAGGATCTCATCATCAAGCTCCCAAAGTACTCACTCTTCGAACT
CGAGAACGGTAGAAAGAGGATGCTCGCTTCTGCTGGTGAGCTTCAAAAGGGAAACGAGCTTGCTCTCCCA
TCTAAGTACGTTAACTTTCTTTACCTCGCTTCTCACTACGAGAAGTTGAAGGGATCTCCAGAAGATAACG
AGCAGAAGCAACTTTTCGTTGAGCAGCACAAGCACTACTTGGATGAGATCATCGAGCAGATCTCTGAGTT
CTCTAAAAGGGTGATCCTCGCTGATGCAAACCTCGATAAGGTGTTGTCTGCTTACAACAAGCACAGAGAT
AAGCCTATCAGGGAACAGGCAGAGAACATCATCCATCTCTTCACCCTTACCAACCTCGGTGCTCCTGCTG
CTTTCAAGTACTTCGATACAACCATCGATAGGAAGAGATACACCTCTACCAAAGAAGTGCTCGATGCTAC
CCTCATCCATCAGTCTATCACTGGACTCTACGAGACTAGGATCGATCTCTCACAGCTCGGTGGTGATTCA
AGGGCTGATCCTAAGAAGAAGAGGAAGGTTTGACGTCGACGATATGAAGATGAAGATGAAATATTTGGTG
TGTCAAATAAAAAGCTTGTGTGCTTAAGTTTGTGTTTTTTTCTTGGCTTGTTGTGTTATGAATTTGTGGC
TTTTTCTAATATTAAATGAATGTAAGATCACATTATAATGAATAAACAAATGTTTCTATAATCCATTGTG
AATGTTTTGTTGGATCTCTTCTGCAGCATATAACTACTGTATGTGCTATGGTATGGACTATGGAATATGA
TTAAAGATAAGCCAGAGCTCTGGTGACGGACGTGGGCAGGTGTGATGAAAAGCCTTAGGGTCAGGTGGCA
CTTTTCGGGGAAATGTGCGATGAACCCCTATTTGTTTATTTTTCTAAATACATTCAAATATGTATCCGCT
AATGAGACAATAACCCTGATAAATGCTTCAATTATATTGAAAAAGGAAGAGTATGAGTATCCAACATTTC
CGTGTCGCCCTTATTCCCTTTTTTGCGGCCTTCTGCCTTCCTGTTTTTGCTCACCCAGAAACGCTGGTGA
AAGTAAAAGATGCTGAAGATCAGTTGGGTGCCCGAGTGGGTTACATTGAACTGGATCTCAACAGCGGCAA
AATCTTAGAGAGTTTTCGCCCCGAAGAACGCTTCCCAATGATGAGCACTTTCAAAGTTCTGCTATGTGGC
GCGGTGTTATCCCGTATTGATGCTGGGCAAGAGCAACTCGGTCGCCGCATACACTATTCTCAGAATGACT
TGGTTGAGTATTCACCAGTCACAGAAAAGCATCTTACGGATGGCATGACAGTAAGAGAATTATGTAGTGC
TGCCATAACCATGAGTGATAACACTGCGGCCAACTTACTTCTGACAACGATTGGAGGACCGAAGGAGCTA
ACCGCTTTTTTGCACAACATGGGGGATCATGTAACTCGCCTTGATCGTTGGGAACCGGAGCTGAATGAAG
CCATACCAAACGACGAGCGTGACACCACGATGCCTGTAGCAATGGCAACAACTCTCCGCAAACTATTAAC
TGGCGAACTACTTACTCTTGCTTCACGCCAGCAACTCATTGACTGGATGGAGGCGGACAAAGTTGCAGGA
CCACTTCTGCGCTCGGCACTTCCGGCTGGCTGGTTTATTGCTGATAAATCTGGAGCCGGTGAGCGTGGGT
CTCGCGGTATCATTGCAGCACTGGGGCCAGATGGTAAGCCCTCCCGTATCGTAGTTATCTACACGACGGG
GAGTCAGGCAACTATGGATGAACGAAATAGACAGATCGCTGAGATAGGTGCCTCACTGATTAAGCATTGG
TAACTGTCAGACGAAGGGAAATAAATAGTAGCCCGCCTGATGTGCGGGCTTTTTTTTGGTGGTGGTTACC
AGTGTCGCTTAGCTACCGTAGGTCCTCTTAGGCGGTCCGATTAGCGACATAGTCATCAAT
Features (pLannotate 1.2.2; 6 found; start..end, strand, type, name):
     80..668     +  rep_origin     ori: high-copy-number ColE1/pMB1/pBR322/pUC origin of replication
   1845..1868    +  misc_feature   pause site (fragment): RNA polymerase II transcriptional pause signal from the human α2 globin gene
   1914..6017    +  CDS            cas9: CAS9_STRP1 - Also known as csn1 From Streptococcus pyogenes serotype M1.
   6063..6311    +  terminator     HSP terminator: efficient transcription terminator from the Arabidopsis thaliana heat shock protein 18.2 gene (Nagaya et al., 2010)
   6392..6492    +  promoter       AmpR promoter: bla
   6493..7353    +  CDS            AmpR: β-lactamase; bla; confers resistance to ampicillin, carbenicillin, and related antibiotics
