[The description below was written by a language model from this plasmid's Addgene catalogue record and pLannotate feature annotations shown in this document.]
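Description:
pMOD_A0208 is a 7,480 bp "Module A" plasmid from a modular plant genome-engineering toolkit. It was built by Gibson cloning into the pMOD_A1001 backbone and is catalogued as a CRISPR vector. It is maintained in E. coli as a high-copy plasmid through a ColE1/pUC-type origin of replication, with selection by ampicillin resistance from a bla (β-lactamase) gene under its native AmpR promoter. The record lists no plant selectable marker, T-DNA borders or plant replication elements. This fits its role as an intermediate module that supplies one expression cassette, rather than a finished transformation vector, although the record does not describe the assembly scheme itself.

The payload is a single nuclease expression unit: the EC1.2 promoter, an AtCas9 coding sequence carrying the D10A mutation, and the HSP terminator. The Cas9 open reading frame is annotated as Streptococcus pyogenes Cas9 and catalogued as synthetic; the "At" prefix suggests Arabidopsis codon optimisation, which the record does not confirm. D10A inactivates the RuvC catalytic domain, so the enzyme nicks one DNA strand instead of making a double-strand break. Such nickases are commonly used with paired guide RNAs to improve specificity or to promote repair outcomes other than end joining. The terminator derives from the Arabidopsis heat shock protein 18.2 gene and gives efficient transcript termination.

The EC1.2 promoter was not picked up by the automated annotation but presumably lies in the unannotated region upstream of the Cas9 gene. It is generally known as an Arabidopsis egg cell-specific promoter, used to favour germline editing. A short match to a human α2 globin pause site just before the coding sequence is only a fragment and may be incidental. No guide RNA cassette is annotated, so guides would have to come from another module.
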