Addgene plasmid #91004: pMOD_A0208
Purpose: Module A, Promoter: EC1.2, Gene: AtCas9_D10A nickase, Terminator: HSP
Depositing lab: Daniel Voytas. Depositing organization: University of Minnesota. Publication: A multi-purpose toolkit to enable advanced genome engineering in plants. Cermak T, Curtin SJ, Gil-Humanes J, Cegan R, Kono TJY, Konecna E, Belanto JJ, Starker CG, Mathre JW, Greenstein RL, Voytas DF. Plant Cell. 2017 May 18. pii: tpc.00922.2016. doi: 10.1105/tpc.16.00922. PubMed 28522548.
Backbone
  Vector backbone: pMOD_A1001
  Vector type: CRISPR
Growth in bacteria
  Bacterial resistance: Ampicillin, 100 μg/mL
  Growth temperature: 37°C
  Growth strain: DH5alpha
  Copy number: High Copy
Gene/Insert
  Gene/Insert name: AtCas9_D10A nickase
  Species: Synthetic
  Mutation: D10A
  Promoter: EC1.2
  Cloning method: Gibson Cloning
  Sequencing primers: 5′ unknown
Terms and licenses: Academic/Nonprofit Terms; Industry Terms: Not Available to Industry
How to cite: pMOD_A0208 was a gift from Daniel Voytas (Addgene plasmid # 91004 ; http://n2t.net/addgene:91004 ; RRID:Addgene_91004)
